LOCUS       Exported 11977 bp ds-DNA circular SYN 12-MAY-2021
DEFINITION  mammalian expression of full-length human p300 in pSG5.
ACCESSION   .
VERSION     .
KEYWORDS    pSG5-HA-p300
SOURCE      synthetic DNA construct
  ORGANISM  synthetic DNA construct
REFERENCE   1 (bases 1 to 11977)
  AUTHORS   Askew EB, Bai S, Blackwelder AJ, Wilson EM
  TITLE     Transcriptional synergy between melanoma antigen gene protein-A11
            (MAGE-11) and p300 in androgen receptor signaling.
  JOURNAL   J Biol Chem. 2010 Jul 9;285(28):21824-36. doi:
            10.1074/jbc.M110.120600. Epub 2010 May 6.
  PUBMED    20448036
REFERENCE   2 (bases 1 to 11977)
  AUTHORS   .
  TITLE     Direct Submission
  JOURNAL   Exported May 12, 2021 from SnapGene Server 1.1.58
            http://www.snapgene.com
FEATURES             Location/Qualifiers
     source          1..11977
                     /organism="synthetic DNA construct"
                     /mol_type="other DNA"
     promoter        1..211
                     /label=SV40 promoter
                     /note="SV40 early promoter"
     promoter        23..219
                     /label=SV40 promoter
                     /note="SV40 early promoter"
     rep_origin      70..205
                     /label=SV40 ori
                     /note="SV40 origin of replication"
     primer_bind     132..151
                     /label=SV40pro-F
                     /note="SV40 promoter/origin, forward primer"
     intron          250..822
                     /label=-beta-globin intron
                     /note="intron from rabbit beta-globin gene"
     primer_bind     830..849
                     /label=pCAG-F
                     /note="Rabbit beta-globin intron, for pCAG plasmids,
                     forward primer"
     primer_bind     877..896
                     /label=T7
                     /note="T7 promoter, forward primer"
     promoter        877..895
                     /label=T7 promoter
                     /note="promoter for bacteriophage T7 RNA polymerase"
     primer_bind     915..931
                     /label=SK primer
                     /note="common sequencing primer, one of multiple similar
                     variants"
     primer_bind     915..931
                     /label=pBluescriptSK
                     /note="For pBluescript vector"
     CDS             942..968
                     /codon_start=1
                     /product="HA (human influenza hemagglutinin) epitope tag"
                     /label=HA
                     /translation="YPYDVPDYA"
     CDS             4110..5960
                     /codon_start=1
                     /gene="EP300"
                     /product="catalytic histone acetyltransferase core of the
                     human E1A-associated protein p300 (Delvecchio et al.,
                     2013)"
                     /label=p300 core
                     /translation="IFKPEELRQALMPTLEALYRQDPESLPFRQPVDPQLLGIPDYFDI
                     VKSPMDLSTIKRKLDTGQYQEPWQYVDDIWLMFNNAWLYNRKTSRVYKYCSKLSEVFEQ
                     EIDPVMQSLGYCCGRKLEFSPQTLCCYGKQLCTIPRDATYYSYQNRYHFCEKCFNEIQG
                     ESVSLGDDPSQPQTTINKEQFSKRKNDTLDPELFVECTECGRKMHQICVLHHEIIWPAG
                     FVCDGCLKKSARTRKENKFSAKRLPSTRLGTFLENRVNDFLRRQNHPESGEVTVRVVHA
                     SDKTVEVKPGMKARFVDSGEMAESFPYRTKALFAFEEIDGVDLCFFGMHVQEYGSDCPP
                     PNQRRVYISYLDSVHFFRPKCLRTAVYHEILIGYLEYVKKLGYTTGHIWACPPSEGDDY
                     IFHCHPPDQKIPKPKRLQEWYKKMLDKAVSERIVHDYKDIFKQATEDRLTSAKELPYFE
                     GNFWPNVLEESIKELEQEEEERKREENTSNESTDVTKGDSKNAKKKNNKKTSKNKSSLS
                     RGNKKKPGMPNVSNDLSQKLYATMEKHKEVFFVIRLIAGPAANSLPPIVDPDPLIPCDL
                     MDGRDAFLTLARDKHLEFSSLRRAQWSTMCMLVELHTQSQD"
     regulatory      5724..5733
                     /regulatory_class="other"
                     /note="vertebrate consensus sequence for strong initiation
                     of translation (Kozak, 1987)"
     polyA_signal    8839..8960
                     /label=SV40 poly(A) signal
                     /note="SV40 polyadenylation signal"
     primer_bind     complement(8876..8895)
                     /label=SV40pA-R
                     /note="SV40 polyA, reverse primer"
     primer_bind     8930..8949
                     /label=EBV-rev
                     /note="SV40 polyA terminator, reverse primer"
     primer_bind     complement(8994..9011)
                     /label=L4440
                     /note="L4440 vector, forward primer"
     rep_origin      complement(9165..9753)
                     /direction=LEFT
                     /label=ori
                     /note="high-copy-number ColE1/pMB1/pBR322/pUC origin of
                     replication"
     primer_bind     complement(9245..9264)
                     /label=pBR322ori-F
                     /note="pBR322 origin, forward primer"
     CDS             complement(9924..10784)
                     /codon_start=1
                     /gene="bla"
                     /product="beta-lactamase"
                     /label=AmpR
                     /note="confers resistance to ampicillin, carbenicillin, and
                     related antibiotics"
                     /translation="MSIQHFRVALIPFFAAFCLPVFAHPETLVKVKDAEDQLGARVGYI
                     ELDLNSGKILESFRPEERFPMMSTFKVLLCGAVLSRIDAGQEQLGRRIHYSQNDLVEYS
                     PVTEKHLTDGMTVRELCSAAITMSDNTAANLLLTTIGGPKELTAFLHNMGDHVTRLDRW
                     EPELNEAIPNDERDTTMPVAMATTLRKLLTGELLTLASRQQLIDWMEADKVAGPLLRSA
                     LPAGWFIADKSGAGERGSRGIIAALGPDGKPSRIVVIYTTGSQATMDERNRQIAEIGAS
                     LIKHW"
     primer_bind     10547..10566
                     /label=Amp-R
                     /note="Ampicillin resistance gene, reverse primer"
     promoter        complement(10785..10889)
                     /gene="bla"
                     /label=AmpR promoter
     primer_bind     10957..10975
                     /label=pBRforEco
                     /note="pBR322 vectors, upsteam of EcoRI site, forward
                     primer"
     primer_bind     complement(11013..11035)
                     /label=pGEX 3'
                     /note="pGEX vectors, reverse primer"
     primer_bind     11135..11154
                     /label=pRS-marker
                     /note="pRS vectors, use to sequence yeast selectable
                     marker"
     rep_origin      complement(11221..11676)
                     /direction=LEFT
                     /label=f1 ori
                     /note="f1 bacteriophage origin of replication; arrow
                     indicates direction of (+) strand synthesis"
     primer_bind     complement(11358..11379)
                     /label=F1ori-F
                     /note="F1 origin, forward primer"
     primer_bind     11570..11589
                     /label=F1ori-R
                     /note="F1 origin, reverse primer"
     primer_bind     11802..11824
                     /label=M13/pUC Forward
                     /note="In lacZ gene"
     primer_bind     11816..11833
                     /label=M13 Forward
                     /note="In lacZ gene. Also called M13-F20 or M13 (-21)
                     Forward"
     primer_bind     11817..11833
                     /label=M13 fwd
                     /note="common sequencing primer, one of multiple similar
                     variants"
     primer_bind     complement(11870..11890)
                     /label=pBABE 3'
                     /note="SV40 enhancer, reverse primer for pBABE vectors"
ORIGIN
        1 gcaggcagaa gtatgcaaag catgcatctc aattagtcag caaccatagt cccgccccta
       61 actccgccca tcccgcccct aactccgccc agttccgccc attctccgcc ccatggctga
      121 ctaatttttt ttatttatgc agaggccgag gccgcctcgg cctctgagct attccagaag
      181 tagtgaagag gcttttttgg aggcctaggc ttttgcaaaa agctccggat cgatcctgag
      241 aacttcaggg tgagtttggg gacccttgat tgttctttct ttttcgctat tgtaaaattc
      301 atgttatatg gagggggcaa agttttcagg gtgttgttta gaatgggaag atgtcccttg
      361 tatcaccatg gaccctcatg ataattttgt ttctttcact ttctactctg ttgacaacca
      421 ttgtctcctc ttattttctt ttcattttct gtaacttttt cgttaaactt tagcttgcat
      481 ttgtaacgaa tttttaaatt cacttttgtt tatttgtcag attgtaagta ctttctctaa
      541 tcactttttt ttcaaggcaa tcagggtata ttatattgta cttcagcaca gttttagaga
      601 acaattgtta taattaaatg ataaggtaga atatttctgc atataaattc tggctggcgt
      661 ggaaatattc ttattggtag aaacaactac atcctggtca tcatcctgcc tttctcttta
      721 tggttacaat gatatacact gtttgagatg aggataaaat actctgagtc caaaccgggc
      781 ccctctgcta accatgttca tgccttcttc tttttcctac agctcctggg caacgtgctg
      841 gttattgtgc tgtctcatca ttttggcaaa gaattgtaat acgactcact atagggcgaa
      901 ttcggatcgg ccgctctaga actagtggat ccaccatggc atacccatac gacgtgcctg
      961 actacgcctc cgccgagaat gtggtggaac cggggccgcc ttcagccaag cggcctaaac
     1021 tctcatctcc ggccctctcg gcgtccgcca gcgatggcac agattttggc tctctatttg
     1081 acttggagca cgacttacca gatgaattaa tcaactctac agaattggga ctaaccaatg
     1141 gtggtgatat taatcagctt cagacaagtc ttggcatggt acaagatgca gcttctaaac
     1201 ataaacagct gtcagaattg ctgcgatctg gtagttcccc taacctcaat atgggagttg
     1261 gtggcccagg tcaagtcatg gccagccagg cccaacagag cagtcctgga ttaggtttga
     1321 taaatagcat ggtcaaaagc ccaatgacac aggcaggctt gacttctccc aacatgggga
     1381 tgggcactag tggaccaaat cagggtccta cgcagtcaac aggtatgatg aacagtccag
     1441 taaatcagcc tgccatggga atgaacacag ggatgaatgc gggcatgaat cctggaatgt
     1501 tggctgcagg caatggacaa gggataatgc ctaatcaagt catgaacggt tcaattggag
     1561 caggccgagg gcgacagaat atgcagtacc caaacccagg catgggaagt gctggcaact
     1621 tactgactga gcctcttcag cagggctctc cccagatggg aggacaaaca ggattgagag
     1681 gcccccagcc tcttaagatg ggaatgatga acaaccccaa tccttatggt tcaccatata
     1741 ctcagaatcc tggacagcag attggagcca gtggccttgg tctccagatt cagacaaaaa
     1801 ctgtactatc aaataactta tctccatttg ctatggacaa aaaggcagtt cctggtggag
     1861 gaatgcccaa catgggtcaa cagccagccc cgcaggtcca gcagccaggt ctggtgactc
     1921 cagttgccca agggatgggt tctggagcac atacagctga tccagagaag cgcaagctca
     1981 tccagcagca gcttgttctc cttttgcatg ctcacaagtg ccagcgccgg gaacaggcca
     2041 atggggaagt gaggcagtgc aaccttcccc actgtcgcac aatgaagaat gtcctaaacc
     2101 acatgacaca ctgccagtca ggcaagtctt gccaagtggc acactgtgca tcttctcgac
     2161 aaatcatttc acactggaag aattgtacaa gacatgattg tcctgtgtgt ctccccctca
     2221 aaaatgctgg tgataagaga aatcaacagc caattttgac tggagcaccc gttggacttg
     2281 gaaatcctag ctctctaggg gtgggtcaac agtctgcccc caacctaagc actgttagtc
     2341 agattgatcc cagctccata gaaagagcct atgcagctct tggactaccc tatcaagtaa
     2401 atcagatgcc gacacaaccc caggtgcaag caaagaacca gcagaatcag cagcctgggc
     2461 agtctcccca aggcatgcgg cccatgagca acatgagtgc tagtcctatg ggagtaaatg
     2521 gaggtgtagg agttcaaacg ccgagtcttc tttctgactc aatgttgcat tcagccataa
     2581 attctcaaaa cccaatgatg agtgaaaatg ccagtgtgcc ctccctgggt cctatgccaa
     2641 cagcagctca accatccact actggaattc ggaaacagtg gcacgaagat attactcagg
     2701 atcttcgaaa tcatcttgtt cacaaactcg tccaagccat atttcctacg ccggatcctg
     2761 ctgctttaaa agacagacgg atggaaaacc tagttgcata tgctcggaaa gttgaagggg
     2821 acatgtatga atctgcaaac aatcgagcgg aatactacca ccttctagct gagaaaatct
     2881 ataagatcca gaaagaacta gaagaaaaac gaaggaccag actacagaag cagaacatgc
     2941 taccaaatgc tgcaggcatg gttccagttt ccatgaatcc agggcctaac atgggacagc
     3001 cgcaaccagg aatgacttct aatggccctc tacctgaccc aagtatgatc cgtggcagtg
     3061 tgccaaacca gatgatgcct cgaataactc cacaatctgg tttgaatcaa tttggccaga
     3121 tgagcatggc ccagccccct attgtacccc ggcaaacccc tcctcttcag caccatggac
     3181 agttggctca acctggagct ctcaacccgc ctatgggcta tgggcctcgt atgcaacagc
     3241 cttccaacca gggccagttc cttcctcaga ctcagttccc atcacaggga atgaatgtaa
     3301 caaatatccc tttggctccg tccagcggtc aagctccagt gtctcaagca caaatgtcta
     3361 gttcttcctg cccggtgaac tctcctataa tgcctccagg gtctcagggg agccacattc
     3421 actgtcccca gcttcctcaa ccagctcttc atcagaattc accctcgcct gtacctagtc
     3481 gtacccccac ccctcaccat actcccccaa gcataggggc tcagcagcca ccagcaacaa
     3541 caattccagc ccctgttcct acacctcctg ccatgccacc tgggccacag tcccaggctc
     3601 tacatccccc tccaaggcag acacctacac caccaacaac acaacttccc caacaagtgc
     3661 agccttcact tcctgctgca ccttctgctg accagcccca gcagcagcct cgctcacagc
     3721 agagcacagc agcgtctgtt cctaccccaa cagcaccgct gcttcctccg cagcctgcaa
     3781 ctccactttc ccagccagct gtaagcattg aaggacaggt atcaaatcct ccatctacta
     3841 gtagcacaga agtgaattct caggccattg ctgagaagca gccttcccag gaagtgaaga
     3901 tggaggccaa aatggaagtg gatcaaccag aaccagcaga tactcagccg gaggatattt
     3961 cagagtctaa agtggaagac tgtaaaatgg aatctaccga aacagaagag agaagcactg
     4021 agttaaaaac tgaaataaaa gaggaggaag accagccaag tacttcagct acccagtcat
     4081 ctccggctcc aggacagtca aagaaaaaga ttttcaaacc agaagaacta cgacaggcac
     4141 tgatgccaac attggaggca ctttaccgtc aggatccaga atcccttccc tttcgtcaac
     4201 ctgtggaccc tcagctttta ggaatccctg attactttga tattgtgaag agccccatgg
     4261 atctttctac cattaagagg aagttagaca ctggacagta tcaggagccc tggcagtatg
     4321 tcgatgatat ttggcttatg ttcaataatg cctggttata taaccggaaa acatcacggg
     4381 tatacaaata ctgctccaag ctctctgagg tctttgaaca agaaattgac ccagtgatgc
     4441 aaagccttgg atactgttgt ggcagaaagt tggagttctc tccacagaca ctgtgttgct
     4501 acggcaaaca gttgtgcaca atacctcgtg atgccactta ttacagttac cagaacaggt
     4561 atcatttctg tgagaagtgt ttcaatgaga tccaagggga gagcgtttct ttgggggatg
     4621 acccttccca gcctcaaact acaataaata aagaacaatt ttccaagaga aaaaatgaca
     4681 cactggatcc tgaactgttt gttgaatgta cagagtgcgg aagaaagatg catcagatct
     4741 gtgtccttca ccatgagatc atctggcctg ctggattcgt ctgtgatggc tgtttaaaga
     4801 aaagtgcacg aactaggaaa gaaaataagt tttctgctaa aaggttgcca tctaccagac
     4861 ttggcacctt tctagagaat cgtgtgaatg actttctgag gcgacagaat caccctgagt
     4921 caggagaggt cactgttaga gtagttcatg cttctgacaa aaccgtggaa gtaaaaccag
     4981 gcatgaaagc aaggtttgtg gacagtggag agatggcaga atcctttcca taccgaacca
     5041 aagccctctt tgcctttgaa gaaattgatg gtgttgacct gtgcttcttt ggcatgcatg
     5101 ttcaagagta tggctctgac tgccctccac ccaaccagag gagagtatac atatcttacc
     5161 tcgatagtgt tcatttcttc cgtcctaaat gcttgaggac tgcagtctat catgaaatcc
     5221 taattggata tttagaatat gtcaagaaat taggttacac aacagggcat atttgggcat
     5281 gtccaccaag tgagggagat gattatatct tccattgcca tcctcctgac cagaagatac
     5341 ccaagcccaa gcgactgcag gaatggtaca aaaaaatgct tgacaaggct gtatcagagc
     5401 gtattgtcca tgactacaag gatattttta aacaagctac tgaagataga ttaacaagtg
     5461 caaaggaatt gccttatttc gagggtaatt tctggcccaa tgttctggaa gaaagcatta
     5521 aggaactgga acaggaggaa gaagagagaa aacgagagga aaacaccagc aatgaaagca
     5581 cagatgtgac caagggagac agcaaaaatg ctaaaaagaa gaataataag aaaaccagca
     5641 aaaataagag cagcctgagt aggggcaaca agaagaaacc cgggatgccc aatgtatcta
     5701 acgacctctc acagaaacta tatgccacca tggagaagca taaagaggtc ttctttgtga
     5761 tccgcctcat tgctggccct gctgccaact ccctgcctcc cattgttgat cctgatcctc
     5821 tcatcccctg cgatctgatg gatggtcggg atgcgtttct cacgctggca agggacaagc
     5881 acctggagtt ctcttcactc cgaagagccc agtggtccac catgtgcatg ctggtggagc
     5941 tgcacacgca gagccaggac cgctttgtct acacctgcaa tgaatgcaag caccatgtgg
     6001 agacacgctg gcactgtact gtctgtgagg attatgactt gtgtatcacc tgctataaca
     6061 ctaaaaacca tgaccacaaa atggagaaac taggccttgg cttagatgat gagagcaaca
     6121 accagcaggc tgcagccacc cagagcccag gcgattctcg ccgcctgagt atccagcgct
     6181 gcatccagtc tctggtccat gcttgccagt gtcggaatgc caattgctca ctgccatcct
     6241 gccagaagat gaagcgggtt gtgcagcata ccaagggttg caaacggaaa accaatggcg
     6301 ggtgccccat ctgcaagcag ctcattgccc tctgctgcta ccatgccaag cactgccagg
     6361 agaacaaatg cccggtgccg ttctgcctaa acatcaagca gaagctccgg cagcaacagc
     6421 tgcagcaccg actacagcag gcccaaatgc ttcgcaggag gatggccagc atgcagcgga
     6481 ctggtgtggt tgggcagcaa cagggcctcc cttcccccac tcctgccact ccaacgacac
     6541 caactggcca acagccaacc accccgcaga cgccccagcc cacttctcag cctcagccta
     6601 cccctcccaa tagcatgcca ccctacttgc ccaggactca agctgctggc cctgtgtccc
     6661 agggtaaggc agcaggccag gtgacccctc caacccctcc tcagactgct cagccacccc
     6721 ttccagggcc cccacctgca gcagtggaaa tggcaatgca gattcagaga gcagcggaga
     6781 cgcagcgcca gatggcccac gtgcaaattt ttcaaaggcc aatccaacac cagatgcccc
     6841 cgatgactcc catggccccc atgggtatga acccacctcc catgaccaga ggtcccagtg
     6901 ggcatttgga gccagggatg ggaccgacag ggatgcagca acagccaccc tggagccaag
     6961 gaggattgcc tcagccccag caactacagt ctgggatgcc aaggccagcc atgatgtcag
     7021 tggcccagca tggtcaacct ttgaacatgg ctccacaacc aggattgggc caggtaggta
     7081 tcagcccact caaaccaggc actgtgtctc aacaagcctt acaaaacctt ttgcggactc
     7141 tcaggtctcc cagctctccc ctgcagcagc aacaggtgct tagtatcctt cacgccaacc
     7201 cccagctgtt ggctgcattc atcaagcagc gggctgccaa gtatgccaac tctaatccac
     7261 aacccatccc tgggcagcct ggcatgcccc aggggcagcc agggctacag ccacctacca
     7321 tgccaggtca gcagggggtc cactccaatc cagccatgca gaacatgaat ccaatgcagg
     7381 cgggcgttca gagggctggc ctgccccagc agcaaccaca gcagcaactc cagccaccca
     7441 tgggagggat gagcccccag gctcagcaga tgaacatgaa ccacaacacc atgccttcac
     7501 aattccgaga catcttgaga cgacagcaaa tgatgcaaca gcagcagcaa cagggagcag
     7561 ggccaggaat aggccctgga atggccaacc ataaccagtt ccagcaaccc caaggagttg
     7621 gctacccacc acagcagcag cagcggatgc agcatcacat gcaacagatg caacaaggaa
     7681 atatgggaca gataggccag cttccccagg ccttgggagc agaggcaggt gccagtctac
     7741 aggcctatca gcagcgactc cttcagcaac agatggggtc ccctgttcag cccaacccca
     7801 tgagccccca gcagcatatg ctcccaaatc aggcccagtc cccacaccta caaggccagc
     7861 agatccctaa ttctctctcc aatcaagtgc gctctcccca gcctgtccct tctccacggc
     7921 cacagtccca gcccccccac tccagtcctt ccccaaggat gcagcctcag ccttctccac
     7981 accacgtttc cccacagaca agttccccac atcctggact ggtagctgcc caggccaacc
     8041 ccatggaaca agggcatttt gccagcccgg accagaattc aatgctttct cagcttgcta
     8101 gcaatccagg catggcaaac ctccatggtg caagcgccac ggacctggga ctcagcaccg
     8161 ataactcaga cttgaattca aacctctcac agagtacact agacatacac tagagacacc
     8221 ttgtagtatt ttgggagcaa aaaaattatt ttctcttaac aagacttttt gtactgaaaa
     8281 caattttttt gaatctttcg tagcctaaaa gacaattttc cttggaacac ataagaactg
     8341 tgcagtagcc gtttgtggtt taaagcaaac atgcaagatg aacctgaggg atgatagaat
     8401 acaaagaata tatttttgtt atggctggtt accaccagcc tttcttcccc tttgtgtgtg
     8461 tggttcaagt gtgcactggg aggaggctga ggcctgtgaa gccaaacaat atgctcctgc
     8521 cttgcacctc caataggttt tattattttt tttaaattaa tgaacatatg taatattaat
     8581 agttattatt tactggtgca gatggttgac atttttccct attttcctca ctttatggaa
     8641 gagttaaaac atttctaaac cagaggacaa aaggggttaa tgttacttta aaattacatt
     8701 ctatatatat ataaatatat ataaatatat attaaaatac cagttttttt tctctgggtg
     8761 caaagatgtt cattctttta aaaaatgttt aaaaaaaagg aattcgatat caagctgatc
     8821 cagatcttat taaagcagaa cttgtttatt gcagcttata atggttacaa ataaagcaat
     8881 agcatcacaa atttcacaaa taaagcattt ttttcactgc attctagttg tggtttgtcc
     8941 aaactcatca atgtatctta tcatgtctgg tcgactctag actcttccgc ttcctcgctc
     9001 actgactcgc tgcgctcggt cgttcggctg cggcgagcgg tatcagctca ctcaaaggcg
     9061 gtaatacggt tatccacaga atcaggggat aacgcaggaa agaacatgtg agcaaaaggc
     9121 cagcaaaagg ccaggaaccg taaaaaggcc gcgttgctgg cgtttttcca taggctccgc
     9181 ccccctgacg agcatcacaa aaatcgacgc tcaagtcaga ggtggcgaaa cccgacagga
     9241 ctataaagat accaggcgtt tccccctgga agctccctcg tgcgctctcc tgttccgacc
     9301 ctgccgctta ccggatacct gtccgccttt ctcccttcgg gaagcgtggc gctttctcat
     9361 agctcacgct gtaggtatct cagttcggtg taggtcgttc gctccaagct gggctgtgtg
     9421 cacgaacccc ccgttcagcc cgaccgctgc gccttatccg gtaactatcg tcttgagtcc
     9481 aacccggtaa gacacgactt atcgccactg gcagcagcca ctggtaacag gattagcaga
     9541 gcgaggtatg taggcggtgc tacagagttc ttgaagtggt ggcctaacta cggctacact
     9601 agaagaacag tatttggtat ctgcgctctg ctgaagccag ttaccttcgg aaaaagagtt
     9661 ggtagctctt gatccggcaa acaaaccacc gctggtagcg gtggtttttt tgtttgcaag
     9721 cagcagatta cgcgcagaaa aaaaggatct caagaagatc ctttgatctt ttctacgggg
     9781 tctgacgctc agtggaacga aaactcacgt taagggattt tggtcatgag attatcaaaa
     9841 aggatcttca cctagatcct tttaaattaa aaatgaagtt ttaaatcaat ctaaagtata
     9901 tatgagtaaa cttggtctga cagttaccaa tgcttaatca gtgaggcacc tatctcagcg
     9961 atctgtctat ttcgttcatc catagttgcc tgactccccg tcgtgtagat aactacgata
    10021 cgggagggct taccatctgg ccccagtgct gcaatgatac cgcgagaccc acgctcaccg
    10081 gctccagatt tatcagcaat aaaccagcca gccggaaggg ccgagcgcag aagtggtcct
    10141 gcaactttat ccgcctccat ccagtctatt aattgttgcc gggaagctag agtaagtagt
    10201 tcgccagtta atagtttgcg caacgttgtt gccattgcta caggcatcgt ggtgtcacgc
    10261 tcgtcgtttg gtatggcttc attcagctcc ggttcccaac gatcaaggcg agttacatga
    10321 tcccccatgt tgtgcaaaaa agcggttagc tccttcggtc ctccgatcgt tgtcagaagt
    10381 aagttggccg cagtgttatc actcatggtt atggcagcac tgcataattc tcttactgtc
    10441 atgccatccg taagatgctt ttctgtgact ggtgagtact caaccaagtc attctgagaa
    10501 tagtgtatgc ggcgaccgag ttgctcttgc ccggcgtcaa tacgggataa taccgcgcca
    10561 catagcagaa ctttaaaagt gctcatcatt ggaaaacgtt cttcggggcg aaaactctca
    10621 aggatcttac cgctgttgag atccagttcg atgtaaccca ctcgtgcacc caactgatct
    10681 tcagcatctt ttactttcac cagcgtttct gggtgagcaa aaacaggaag gcaaaatgcc
    10741 gcaaaaaagg gaataagggc gacacggaaa tgttgaatac tcatactctt cctttttcaa
    10801 tattattgaa gcatttatca gggttattgt ctcatgagcg gatacatatt tgaatgtatt
    10861 tagaaaaata aacaaatagg ggttccgcgc acatttcccc gaaaagtgcc acctgacgtc
    10921 taagaaacca ttattatcat gacattaacc tataaaaata ggcgtatcac gaggcccttt
    10981 cgtctcgcgc gtttcggtga tgacggtgaa aacctctgac acatgcagct cccggagacg
    11041 gtcacagctt gtctgtaagc ggatgccggg agcagacaag cccgtcaggg cgcgtcagcg
    11101 ggtgttggcg ggtgtcgggg ctggcttaac tatgcggcat cagagcagat tgtactgaga
    11161 gtgcaccata tgcggtgtga aataccgcac agatgcgtaa ggagaaaata ccgcatcagg
    11221 aaattgtaag cgttaatatt ttgttaaaat tcgcgttaaa tttttgttaa atcagctcat
    11281 tttttaacca ataggccgaa atcggcaaaa tcccttataa atcaaaagaa tagaccgaga
    11341 tagggttgag tgttgttcca gtttggaaca agagtccact attaaagaac gtggactcca
    11401 acgtcaaagg nnnnnnnnnn nnnnnnnnnn nnnnnnnnnn nnnnnnnnnn nnnnnnnnnt
    11461 nnnnnnnnnn nnnnnnnnnn nnnnnnnnnn nnnnnnnnnn nnnnnnnnnn nnnnnnnnnn
    11521 nnnnnnnnnn nnnnnnnnnn nnnnnnnnnn ngnnnnnnnn nnnnnnnnnn nnnnnnnnnn
    11581 nnnnnnnnnn nnnnnnnnnn nnnnnnnnnn nnnnnnnnnn nnnnnnnnnn nnnnnnnnnn
    11641 nnnnnnnnnn nnnnnnnnnn nnnnnnnnnn nnnnnnccat tcgccattca ggctgcgcaa
    11701 ctgttgggaa gggcgatcgg tgcgggcctc ttcgctatta cgccagctgg cgaaaggggg
    11761 atgtgctgca aggcgattaa gttgggtaac gccagggttt tcccagtcac gacgttgtaa
    11821 aacgacggcc agtgaattgt cgacttctga ggcggaaaga accagctgtg gaatgtgtgt
    11881 cagttagggt gtggaaagtc cccaggctcc ccagcaggca gaagtatgca aagcatgcat
    11941 ctcaattagt cagcaaggaa agtccccagg ctcccca
//
